Addgene plasmid #177231: bU6-sgNeo1-mU6-sgNT-hU6-sgNeo2
Purpose: Expresses neomycin gRNA's ( bU6 and hU6 ), non-targeting gRNA ( mU6 ) and Cre-recombinase
Depositing lab: Monte Winslow. Depositing organization: Stanford University.
Backbone
  Vector backbone: pLL3.3
  Vector type: Lentiviral
Growth in bacteria
  Bacterial resistance: Ampicillin, 100 μg/mL
  Growth temperature: 37°C
  Growth strain: NEB Stable
  Copy number: High Copy
Gene/Insert
  Gene/Insert name: sgNeo1/sgNT1/sgNeo2
  gRNA/shRNA sequence: TCATGGCTGATGCAATGCGG/GCGAGGTATTCGGCTCCGCG/GATATTGCTGAAGAGCTTGG
  Species: E. coli
  Promoter: bU6/mU6/hU6
  Cloning method: Gibson Cloning
Terms and licenses: Academic/Nonprofit Terms; Industry Terms: Not Available to Industry
How to cite: bU6-sgNeo1-mU6-sgNT-hU6-sgNeo2 was a gift from Monte Winslow (Addgene plasmid # 177231 ; http://n2t.net/addgene:177231 ; RRID:Addgene_177231)
