[The description below was written by a language model from this plasmid's Addgene catalogue record and pLannotate feature annotations shown in this document.]
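Description:
bU6-sgNeo1-mU6-sgNT-hU6-sgNeo2 is a lentiviral transfer plasmid built on the pLL3.3 backbone that delivers three guide RNAs together with Cre recombinase from a single provirus. It is propagated in E. coli as a high-copy plasmid through a ColE1/pUC-type origin and selected with ampicillin via the β-lactamase gene. The viral portion follows a familiar HIV-1-derived layout. A CMV enhancer/promoter drives transcription of the genomic RNA from a truncated 5' LTR. This is followed by the Ψ packaging signal with a gag fragment, the Rev response element for Rev-dependent nuclear export, and the cPPT/CTS element. A WPRE sits downstream of the payload to enhance transcript expression, ahead of a nef-fragment region and the 3' truncated LTR.

The payload is a tandem array of three RNA polymerase III cassettes assembled by Gibson cloning. According to the catalogue entry, a bovine U6 promoter drives sgNeo1, a mouse U6 promoter drives a non-targeting guide (sgNT), and a human U6 promoter drives sgNeo2. The two Neo guides target the bacterial neomycin resistance gene. The automated annotation detects the mouse and human U6 promoters and one S. pyogenes-type tracrRNA scaffold fragment, but it does not label the bovine U6 promoter or the other scaffolds. Downstream, a mouse PGK promoter expresses Cre, which recombines loxP sites.

No Cas9 is encoded, so editing requires Cas9 supplied by the target cells or animal. The record does not describe a specific application. The design is consistent with use where Cre activates or deletes floxed alleles while the guides serve as neomycin-targeting and non-targeting controls in multiplexed CRISPR experiments.
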