Features (pLannotate 1.2.2; 22 found; start..end, strand, type, name):
     69..249     +  LTR            5' LTR (truncated): truncated 5' long terminal repeat (LTR) from HIV-1
    311..899     -  rep_origin     ori: high-copy-number ColE1/pMB1/pBR322/pUC origin of replication
   1070..1930    -  CDS            AmpR: β-lactamase; bla; confers resistance to ampicillin, carbenicillin, and related antibiotics
   1931..2035    -  promoter       AmpR promoter: bla
   2094..2146    -  misc_feature   bom (fragment): basis of mobility region from pBR322
   2301..2680    +  enhancer       CMV enhancer: human cytomegalovirus immediate early enhancer
   2681..2880    +  promoter       CMV promoter: human cytomegalovirus (CMV) immediate early promoter
   2898..3078    +  LTR            5' LTR (truncated): truncated 5' long terminal repeat (LTR) from HIV-1
   3125..3250    +  misc_feature   HIV-1 Ψ: packaging signal of human immunodeficiency virus type 1
   3234..3572    +  CDS            HIV-1 gag (fragment): gag protein from human immunodeficiency virus 1; gag
   3747..3980    +  misc_feature   RRE: The Rev response element (RRE) of HIV-1 allows for Rev-dependent mRNA export from the nucleus to the cytoplasm.
   4357..4457    +  CDS            Rev (fragment): human immunodeficiency virus 1 (HIV-1) Rev protein; rev; enhances nuclear export of unspliced and incompletely spliced viral mRNAs
   4507..4624    +  misc_feature   cPPT/CTS: central polypurine tract and central termination sequence of HIV-1
   5035..5102    +  misc_RNA       tracrRNA (fragment): trans-activating CRISPR RNA for the Streptococcus pyogenes CRISPR/Cas9 system
   5130..5432    +  promoter       U6 promoter: RNA polymerase III promoter for mouse U6 snRNA (Das et al., 1988)
   5606..5843    +  promoter       U6 promoter: RNA polymerase III promoter for human U6 snRNA
   6016..6508    +  promoter       PGK promoter: mouse phosphoglycerate kinase 1 promoter
   6538..7568    +  CDS            Cre (fragment): site-specific recombinase Cre is a site-specific recombinase from bacteriophage P1. Recombination occurs at loxP sequences.
   7601..7624    +  misc_feature   MCS (fragment): pBluescript multiple cloning site
   7624..8212    +  misc_feature   WPRE: woodchuck hepatitis virus posttranscriptional regulatory element
   8213..8232    +  misc_feature   MCS (fragment): pBluescript multiple cloning site
   8234..62      +  CDS            nef (fragment) (across the origin): NEF_HV1LA - Experimental evidence at protein level: Swiss-Prot protein existence level 1. Extracellular Nef protein targets CD4(+) T-lymphocytes for apoptosis by interacting with CXCR4 surface receptors. From Human immunodeficiency virus type 1 group M subtype B (isolate Lai) (HIV-1).
>Addgene plasmid #177231 | bU6-sgNeo1-mU6-sgNT-hU6-sgNeo2 | addgene full sequence | sequence record 352660 | Addgene NGS Result
TAGAGTGGAGGTTTGACAGCCGCCTAGCATTTCATCACATGGCCCGAGAGCTGCATCCGGACTGTACTGG
GTCTCTCTGGTTAGACCAGATCTGAGCCTGGGAGCTCTCTGGCTAACTAGGGAACCCACTGCTTAAGCCT
CAATAAAGCTTGCCTTGAGTGCTTCAAGTAGTGTGTGCCCGTCTGTTGTGTGACTCTGGTAACTAGAGAT
CCCTCAGACCCTTTTAGTCAGTGTGGAAAATCTCTAGCAGCATGTGAGCAAAAGGCCAGCAAAAGGCCAG
GAACCGTAAAAAGGCCGCGTTGCTGGCGTTTTTCCATAGGCTCCGCCCCCCTGACGAGCATCACAAAAAT
CGACGCTCAAGTCAGAGGTGGCGAAACCCGACAGGACTATAAAGATACCAGGCGTTTCCCCCTGGAAGCT
CCCTCGTGCGCTCTCCTGTTCCGACCCTGCCGCTTACCGGATACCTGTCCGCCTTTCTCCCTTCGGGAAG
CGTGGCGCTTTCTCATAGCTCACGCTGTAGGTATCTCAGTTCGGTGTAGGTCGTTCGCTCCAAGCTGGGC
TGTGTGCACGAACCCCCCGTTCAGCCCGACCGCTGCGCCTTATCCGGTAACTATCGTCTTGAGTCCAACC
CGGTAAGACACGACTTATCGCCACTGGCAGCAGCCACTGGTAACAGGATTAGCAGAGCGAGGTATGTAGG
CGGTGCTACAGAGTTCTTGAAGTGGTGGCCTAACTACGGCTACACTAGAAGAACAGTATTTGGTATCTGC
GCTCTGCTGAAGCCAGTTACCTTCGGAAAAAGAGTTGGTAGCTCTTGATCCGGCAAACAAACCACCGCTG
GTAGCGGTGGTTTTTTTGTTTGCAAGCAGCAGATTACGCGCAGAAAAAAAGGATCTCAAGAAGATCCTTT
GATCTTTTCTACGGGGTCTGACGCTCAGTGGAACGAAAACTCACGTTAAGGGATTTTGGTCATGAGATTA
TCAAAAAGGATCTTCACCTAGATCCTTTTAAATTAAAAATGAAGTTTTAAATCAATCTAAAGTATATATG
AGTAAACTTGGTCTGACAGTTACCAATGCTTAATCAGTGAGGCACCTATCTCAGCGATCTGTCTATTTCG
TTCATCCATAGTTGCCTGACTCCCCGTCGTGTAGATAACTACGATACGGGAGGGCTTACCATCTGGCCCC
AGTGCTGCAATGATACCGCGAGACCCACGCTCACCGGCTCCAGATTTATCAGCAATAAACCAGCCAGCCG
GAAGGGCCGAGCGCAGAAGTGGTCCTGCAACTTTATCCGCCTCCATCCAGTCTATTAATTGTTGCCGGGA
AGCTAGAGTAAGTAGTTCGCCAGTTAATAGTTTGCGCAACGTTGTTGCCATTGCTACAGGCATCGTGGTG
TCACGCTCGTCGTTTGGTATGGCTTCATTCAGCTCCGGTTCCCAACGATCAAGGCGAGTTACATGATCCC
CCATGTTGTGCAAAAAAGCGGTTAGCTCCTTCGGTCCTCCGATCGTTGTCAGAAGTAAGTTGGCCGCAGT
GTTATCACTCATGGTTATGGCAGCACTGCATAATTCTCTTACTGTCATGCCATCCGTAAGATGCTTTTCT
GTGACTGGTGAGTACTCAACCAAGTCATTCTGAGAATAGTGTATGCGGCGACCGAGTTGCTCTTGCCCGG
CGTCAATACGGGATAATACCGCGCCACATAGCAGAACTTTAAAAGTGCTCATCATTGGAAAACGTTCTTC
GGGGCGAAAACTCTCAAGGATCTTACCGCTGTTGAGATCCAGTTCGATGTAACCCACTCGTGCACCCAAC
TGATCTTCAGCATCTTTTACTTTCACCAGCGTTTCTGGGTGAGCAAAAACAGGAAGGCAAAATGCCGCAA
AAAAGGGAATAAGGGCGACACGGAAATGTTGAATACTCATACTCTTCCTTTTTCAATATTATTGAAGCAT
TTATCAGGGTTATTGTCTCATGAGCGGATACATATTTGAATGTATTTAGAAAAATAAACAAATAGGGGTT
CCGCGCACATTTCCCCGAAAAGTGCCACCTGACGTCGACGGATCGGGAGATCTCCCGATCCCCTATGGTG
CACTCTCAGTACAATCTGCTCTGATGCCGCATAGTTAAGCCAGTATCTGCTCCCTGCTTGTGTGTTGGAG
GTCGCTGAGTAGTGCGCGAGCAAAATTTAAGCTACAACAAGGCAAGGCTTGACCGACAATTGCATGAAGA
ATCTGCTTAGGGTTAGGCGTTTTGCGCTGCTTCGCGATGTACGGGCCAGATATACGCGTTGACATTGATT
ATTGACTAGTTATTAATAGTAATCAATTACGGGGTCATTAGTTCATAGCCCATATATGGAGTTCCGCGTT
ACATAACTTACGGTAAATGGCCCGCCTGGCTGACCGCCCAACGACCCCCGCCCATTGACGTCAATAATGA
CGTATGTTCCCATAGTAACGCCAATAGGGACTTTCCATTGACGTCAATGGGTGGAGTATTTACGGTAAAC
TGCCCACTTGGCAGTACATCAAGTGTATCATATGCCAAGTACGCCCCCTATTGACGTCAATGACGGTAAA
TGGCCCGCCTGGCATTATGCCCAGTACATGACCTTATGGGACTTTCCTACTTGGCAGTACATCTACGTAT
TAGTCATCGCTATTACCATGGTGATGCGGTTTTGGCAGTACATCAATGGGCGTGGATAGCGGTTTGACTC
ACGGGGATTTCCAAGTCTCCACCCCATTGACGTCAATGGGAGTTTGTTTTGGCACCAAAATCAACGGGAC
TTTCCAAAATGTCGTAACAACTCCGCCCCATTGACGCAAATGGGCGGTAGGCGTGTACGGTGGGAGGTCT
ATATAAGCAGCGCGTTTTGCCTGTACTGGGTCTCTCTGGTTAGACCAGATCTGAGCCTGGGAGCTCTCTG
GCTAACTAGGGAACCCACTGCTTAAGCCTCAATAAAGCTTGCCTTGAGTGCTTCAAGTAGTGTGTGCCCG
TCTGTTGTGTGACTCTGGTAACTAGAGATCCCTCAGACCCTTTTAGTCAGTGTGGAAAATCTCTAGCAGT
GGCGCCCGAACAGGGACTTGAAAGCGAAAGGGAAACCAGAGGAGCTCTCTCGACGCAGGACTCGGCTTGC
TGAAGCGCGCACGGCAAGAGGCGAGGGGCGGCGACTGGTGAGTACGCCAAAAATTTTGACTAGCGGAGGC
TAGAAGGAGAGAGATGGGTGCGAGAGCGTCAGTATTAAGCGGGGGAGAATTAGATCGCGATGGGAAAAAA
TTCGGTTAAGGCCAGGGGGAAAGAAAAAATATAAATTAAAACATATAGTATGGGCAAGCAGGGAGCTAGA
ACGATTCGCAGTTAATCCTGGCCTGTTAGAAACATCAGAAGGCTGTAGACAAATACTGGGACAGCTACAA
CCATCCCTTCAGACAGGATCAGAAGAACTTAGATCATTATATAATACAGTAGCAACCCTCTATTGTGTGC
ATCAAAGGATAGAGATAAAAGACACCAAGGAAGCTTTAGACAAGATAGAGGAAGAGCAAAACAAAAGTAA
GACCACCGCACAGCAAGCGGCCGGCCGCTGATCTTCAGACCTGGAGGAGGAGATATGAGGGACAATTGGA
GAAGTGAATTATATAAATATAAAGTAGTAAAAATTGAACCATTAGGAGTAGCACCCACCAAGGCAAAGAG
AAGAGTGGTGCAGAGAGAAAAAAGAGCAGTGGGAATAGGAGCTTTGTTCCTTGGGTTCTTGGGAGCAGCA
GGAAGCACTATGGGCGCAGCGTCAATGACGCTGACGGTACAGGCCAGACAATTATTGTCTGGTATAGTGC
AGCAGCAGAACAATTTGCTGAGGGCTATTGAGGCGCAACAGCATCTGTTGCAACTCACAGTCTGGGGCAT
CAAGCAGCTCCAGGCAAGAATCCTGGCTGTGGAAAGATACCTAAAGGATCAACAGCTCCTGGGGATTTGG
GGTTGCTCTGGAAAACTCATTTGCACCACTGCTGTGCCTTGGAATGCTAGTTGGAGTAATAAATCTCTGG
AACAGATTTGGAATCACACGACCTGGATGGAGTGGGACAGAGAAATTAACAATTACACAAGCTTAATACA
CTCCTTAATTGAAGAATCGCAAAACCAGCAAGAAAAGAATGAACAAGAATTATTGGAATTAGATAAATGG
GCAAGTTTGTGGAATTGGTTTAACATAACAAATTGGCTGTGGTATATAAAATTATTCATAATGATAGTAG
GAGGCTTGGTAGGTTTAAGAATAGTTTTTGCTGTACTTTCTATAGTGAATAGAGTTAGGCAGGGATATTC
ACCATTATCGTTTCAGACCCACCTCCCAACCCCGAGGGGACCCGACAGGCCCGAAGGAATAGAAGAAGAA
GGTGGAGAGAGAGACAGAGACAGATCCATTCGATTAGTGAACGGATCGGCACTGCGTGCGCCAATTCTGC
AGACAAATGGCAGTATTCATCCACAATTTTAAAAGAAAAGGGGGGATTGGGGGGTACAGTGCAGGGGAAA
GAATAGTAGACATAATAGCAACAGACATACAAACTAAAGAATTACAAAAACAAATTACAAAAATTCAAAA
TTTTCGGGTTTATTACAGGGACAGCAGAGATCCAGTTTGGTTAGTACCGGGCCCGCTCTAGCCCTGCAGG
AACTGTTTAAACTGTCGTGACCGAGCTTGTCTGCCCGCGCAGTCCACTAGACAGACGCGCAGAGGTCGGG
CGGGCCTAGGGCCAATTTCCCATGGTTCCCTTCATTTGCATATATGATGTAATAAGGTTATGGAGACTAT
TAAACTTAGCCCTAATCAAACTATATGATGATAATGTGTGTGGTACAAAAGGTCATAACTTATTATATAC
TTTGAAACTTAAAAAAGGGTTACAGTTTAGTCACCATAACTGTAAAATTTTTTCTATTCTTAGCTTTATA
TAGTTCTTGAGAGGCCATGTTTATGGTCATGGCTGATGCAATGCGGGTTTAAGAGCTAAGCTGGAAACAG
CATAGCAAGTTTAAATAAGGCTAGTCCGTTATCAACTTGAAAAAGTGGCACCGAGTCGGTGCTTTTTTTC
CAGTCTGACTATCACGATTGATCCGACGCGCCATCTCTAGGCCCGCGCCGGCCCCCTCGCACGGACTTGT
GGGAGAAGCTCGGCTACTCCCCTGCCCCGGTTAATTTGCATATAATATTTCCTAGTAACTATAGAGGCTT
AATGTGCGATAAAAGACAGATAATCTGTTCTTTTTAATACTAGCTACATTTTACATGATAGGCTTGGATT
TCTATAAGAGATACAAATACTAAATTATTATTTTAAAAAACAGCACAAAAGGAAACTCACCCTAACTGTA
AAGTAATTGTGTGTTTTGAGACTATAAGTATCCCTTGGAGAACCACCTTGTTGGCGAGGTATTCGGCTCC
GCGGTTTGAGAGCTAAGCAGAAAGCTGCATAGCAAGTTCAAATAAGGCTAGTCCGTACACAACTTGAAAA
AGTGGCAGCCGAGTCGGCTGCTTTTTTTGCTCGAATCTACACTCAGCTATGGCGCGCCCCAAGGTCGGGC
AGGAAGAGGGCCTATTTCCCATGATTCCTTCATATTTGCATATACGATACAAGGCTGTTAGAGAGATAAT
TGGAATTAATTTGACTGTAAACACAAAGATATTAGTACAAAATACGTGACGTAGAAAGTAATAATTTCTT
GGGTAGTTTGCAGTTTTAAAATTATGTTTTAAAATGGACTATCATATGCTTACCGTAACTTGAAAGTATT
TCGATTTCTTGGCTTTATATATCTTGTGGAAAGCCAGAAACATGGATATTGCTGAAGAGCTTGGGTTTCA
GAGCTAAGCACAAGAGTGCATAGCAAGTTGAAATAAGGCTAGTCCGTTTACAACTTGAAAAAGTGGCACC
CGAGTCGGGTGCTTTTTTTGTTTGGCGCGCCTATGGCTTAATTAACATGGCGGCCGCATTCTACCGGGTA
GGGGAGGCGCTTTTCCCAAGGCAGTCTGGAGCATGCGCTTTAGCAGCCCCGCTGGGCACTTGGCGCTACA
CAAGTGGCCTCTGGCCTCGCACACATTCCACATCCACCGGTAGGCGCCAACCGGCTCCGTTCTTTGGTGG
CCCCTTCGCGCCACCTTCTACTCCTCCCCTAGTCAGGAAGTTCCCCCCCGCCCCGCAGCTCGCGTCGTGC
AGGACGTGACAAATGGAAGTAGCACGTCTCACTAGTCTCGTGCAGATGGACAGCACCGCTGAGCAATGGA
AGCGGGTAGGCCTTTGGGGCAGCGGCCAATAGCAGCTTTGCTCCTTCGCTTTCTGGGCTCAGAGGCTGGG
AAGGGGTGGGTCCGGGGGCGGGCTCAGGGGCGGGCTCAGGGGCGGGGCGGGCGCCCGAAGGTCCTCCGGA
GGCCCGGCATTCTGCACGCTTCAAAAGCGCACGTCTGCCGCGCTGTTCTCCTCTTCCTCATCTCCGGGAC
CCGGGATGCCCAAGAAGAAGAGGAAGGTGTCCAATTTACTGACCGTACACCAAAATTTGCCTGCATTACC
GGTCGATGCAACGAGTGATGAGGTTCGCAAGAACCTGATGGACATGTTCAGGGATCGCCAGGCGTTTTCT
GAGCATACCTGGAAAATGCTTCTGTCCGTTTGCCGGTCGTGGGCGGCATGGTGCAAGTTGAATAACCGGA
AATGGTTTCCCGCAGAACCTGAAGATGTTCGCGATTATCTTCTATATCTTCAGGCGCGCGGTCTGGCAGT
AAAAACTATCCAGCAACATTTGGGCCAGCTAAACATGCTTCATCGTCGGTCCGGGCTGCCACGACCAAGT
GACAGCAATGCTGTTTCACTGGTTATGCGGCGGATCCGAAAAGAAAACGTTGATGCCGGTGAACGTGCAA
AACAGGCTCTAGCGTTCGAACGCACTGATTTCGACCAGGTTCGTTCACTCATGGAAAATAGCGATCGCTG
CCAGGATATACGTAATCTGGCATTTCTGGGGATTGCTTATAACACCCTGTTACGTATAGCCGAAATTGCC
AGGATCAGGGTTAAAGATATCTCACGTACTGACGGTGGGAGAATGTTAATCCATATTGGCAGAACGAAAA
CGCTGGTTAGCACCGCAGGTGTAGAGAAGGCACTTAGCCTGGGGGTAACTAAACTGGTCGAGCGATGGAT
TTCCGTCTCTGGTGTAGCTGATGATCCGAATAACTACCTGTTTTGCCGGGTCAGAAAAAATGGTGTTGCC
GCGCCATCTGCCACCAGCCAGCTATCAACTCGCGCCCTGGAAGGGATTTTTGAAGCAACTCATCGATTGA
TTTACGGCGCTAAGGATGACTCTGGTCAGAGATACCTGGCCTGGTCTGGACACAGTGCCCGTGTCGGAGC
CGCGCGAGATATGGCCCGCGCTGGAGTTTCAATACCGGAGATCATGCAAGCTGGTGGCTGGACCAATGTA
AATATTGTCATGAACTATATCCGTAACCTGGATAGTGAAACAGGGGCAATGGTGCGCCTGCTGGAAGATG
GCGATTAGCCATGTTTAAGGGTTCCGGTTCCACTAGGTACAATTCGATATCAAGCTTATCGATAATCAAC
CTCTGGATTACAAAATTTGTGAAAGATTGACTGGTATTCTTAACTATGTTGCTCCTTTTACGCTATGTGG
ATACGCTGCTTTAATGCCTTTGTATCATGCTATTGCTTCCCGTATGGCTTTCATTTTCTCCTCCTTGTAT
AAATCCTGGTTGCTGTCTCTTTATGAGGAGTTGTGGCCCGTTGTCAGGCAACGTGGCGTGGTGTGCACTG
TGTTTGCTGACGCAACCCCCACTGGTTGGGGCATTGCCACCACCTGTCAGCTCCTTTCCGGGACTTTCGC
TTTCCCCCTCCCTATTGCCACGGCGGAACTCATCGCCGCCTGCCTTGCCCGCTGCTGGACAGGGGCTCGG
CTGTTGGGCACTGACAATTCCGTGGTGTTGTCGGGGAAATCATCGTCCTTTCCTTGGCTGCTCGCCTGTG
TTGCCACCTGGATTCTGCGCGGGACGTCCTTCTGCTACGTCCCTTCGGCCCTCAATCCAGCGGACCTTCC
TTCCCGCGGCCTGCTGCCGGCTCTGCGGCCTCTTCCGCGTCTTCGCCTTCGCCCTCAGACGAGTCGGATC
TCCCTTTGGGCCGCCTCCCCGCATCGATACCGTCGACCTCGATCGAGACCTAGAAAAACATGGAGCAATC
ACAAGTAGCAATACAGCAGCTACCAATGCTGATTGTGCCTGGCTAGAAGCACAAGAGGAGGAGGAGGTGG
GTTTTCCAGTCACACCTCAGGTACCTTTAAGACCAATGACTTACAAGGCAGCTGTAGATCTTAGCCACTT
TTTAAAAGAAAAGGGGGGACTGGAAGGGCTAATTCACTCCCAACGAAGACAAGATATCCTTGATCTGTGG
ATCTACCACACACAAGGCTACTTCCCTGATTGGCAGAACTACACACCAGGGCCAGGGATCAGATATCCAC
TGACCTTTGGATGGTGCTACAAGCTAGTACCAGTTGAGCAAGAGAAGGTAGAAGAAGCCAATGAAGGAGA
GAACACCCGCTTGTTACACCCTGTGAGCCTGCATGGGATGGATGACCCGGAGAGAGAAGTAT
